Addgene plasmid #227125: pGL4_10xUAS-CMVmin-BC0434-luc2
Purpose: Barcoded assay, UAS sensor for split TEV assays; barcode BC0434
Depositing lab: Michael Wehr. Depositing organization: Systasy Bioscience GmbH. Publication: Polypharmacological profiling across protein target families and cellular pathways using the multiplexed cell-based assay platform safetyProfiler reveals efficacy, potency and side effects of drugs. Popovic L, Brankatschk B, Palladino G, Rossner MJ, Wehr MC. Biomed Pharmacother. 2024 Nov;180:117523. doi: 10.1016/j.biopha.2024.117523. Epub 2024 Oct 14. PubMed 39405910.
Backbone
  Vector backbone: pGL4
  Vector type: Mammalian Expression
Growth in bacteria
  Bacterial resistance: Ampicillin, 100 μg/mL
  Growth temperature: 37°C
  Growth strain: DH5alpha
  Copy number: High Copy
Gene/Insert
  Gene/Insert name: 10x clustered UAS element linked to CMV minimal promoter driving barcode 0434 and a luciferase reporter gene
  Species: Synthetic
  Cloning method: Gateway Cloning
Terms and licenses: Academic/Nonprofit Terms; Industry Terms: Not Available to Industry
How to cite: pGL4_10xUAS-CMVmin-BC0434-luc2 was a gift from Michael Wehr (Addgene plasmid # 227125 ; http://n2t.net/addgene:227125 ; RRID:Addgene_227125)
