[The description below was written by a language model from this plasmid's Addgene catalogue record and pLannotate feature annotations shown in this document.]
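Description:
pGL4_10xUAS-CMVmin-BC0434-luc2 is a mammalian reporter plasmid of about 6.7 kb built on the pGL4 luciferase backbone. It serves as a barcoded Gal4-responsive sensor for split TEV protease assays. It is maintained in E. coli as a high-copy plasmid through a ColE1/pUC-type origin and selected with ampicillin via β-lactamase. The annotated sequence also contains an SV40 enhancer/early promoter driving hygromycin B phosphotransferase, followed by a synthetic poly(A) signal, which would allow selection of stably transfected mammalian cells. A synthetic poly(A) signal and an RNA polymerase II pause site sit upstream of the reporter cassette, a standard pGL4 arrangement that limits read-through transcription from the backbone.

The sensor cassette was assembled by multi-fragment Gateway cloning, as shown by the attB1, attB4, attB3 and attB2 sites separating its modules. The first module holds the clustered Gal4 upstream activating sequences; the record describes ten copies, although the annotation tool flags only four fragments. A minimal CMV promoter follows, which on its own should give little basal transcription. Between attB3 and attB2 lies a short segment flanked by inward-facing T3 and T7 promoter sequences, which is presumably where the unique barcode BC0434 resides, though it is not annotated. Downstream is firefly luc2 fused to the hCL1 and hPEST degradation sequences, giving a destabilised luciferase that tracks transcriptional changes closely, terminated by an SV40 poly(A) signal.

In a split TEV assay, a protein interaction or pathway event reconstitutes the protease, which releases a Gal4-based transcription factor that activates this reporter. Output can be read as luminescence or as barcode transcript abundance. The barcode readout allows many differently barcoded sensors to be pooled for multiplexed cell-based drug profiling.
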