Features (pLannotate 1.2.2; 25 found; start..end, strand, type, name):
     47..71      +  protein_bind   attB1: mutant version of attB; recombination site for the Gateway® BP reaction BP Clonase™
    101..119     +  protein_bind   5X UAS (fragment): five tandem copies of the "ScaI site" 17-mer CGGAGTACTGTCCTCCG, an upstream activating sequence (UAS) that efficiently binds yeast Gal4 (Webster et al., 1988; Pfeiffer et al., 2010) GAL4
    187..204     +  protein_bind   5X UAS (fragment): five tandem copies of the "ScaI site" 17-mer CGGAGTACTGTCCTCCG, an upstream activating sequence (UAS) that efficiently binds yeast Gal4 (Webster et al., 1988; Pfeiffer et al., 2010) GAL4
    235..253     +  protein_bind   5X UAS (fragment): five tandem copies of the "ScaI site" 17-mer CGGAGTACTGTCCTCCG, an upstream activating sequence (UAS) that efficiently binds yeast Gal4 (Webster et al., 1988; Pfeiffer et al., 2010) GAL4
    321..338     +  protein_bind   5X UAS (fragment): five tandem copies of the "ScaI site" 17-mer CGGAGTACTGTCCTCCG, an upstream activating sequence (UAS) that efficiently binds yeast Gal4 (Webster et al., 1988; Pfeiffer et al., 2010) GAL4
    358..378     -  protein_bind   attB4: mutant version of attB; core recombination site for the Gateway® BP reaction BP Clonase™
    394..431     +  promoter       minimal CMV promoter: human cytomegalovirus (CMV) immediate early promoter
    514..534     +  protein_bind   attB3: mutant version of attB; core recombination site for the Gateway® BP reaction BP Clonase™
    561..579     +  promoter       T3 promoter: promoter for bacteriophage T3 RNA polymerase
    643..661     -  promoter       T7 promoter: promoter for bacteriophage T7 RNA polymerase
    688..708     -  protein_bind   attB2: mutant version of attB; core recombination site for the Gateway® BP reaction BP Clonase™
    773..2425    +  CDS            luciferase: firefly luciferase synthetic luc2 version of the luciferase gene
   2429..2476    +  CDS            hCL1: non-ORF yeast peptide conferring ubiquitin-dependent degradation human codon-optimized
   2483..2599    +  CDS            hPEST: PEST degradation sequence from mouse ornithine decarboxylase human codon-optimized
   2648..2769    -  polyA_signal   SV40 poly(A) signal: SV40 polyadenylation signal
   2795..2926    -  CDS            LT_SV40 (fragment): Experimental evidence at protein level: Swiss-Prot protein existence level 1. Isoform 17kT antigen targets host RBL2 for degradation and promotes cell proliferation. Transactivates host cyclin A promoter through its J domain. From Simian virus 40 (SV40).
   2963..3320    +  promoter       SV40 promoter: SV40 enhancer and early promoter
   3351..4388    +  CDS            HygR: hygromycin B phosphotransferase confers resistance to hygromycin
   4412..4460    +  polyA_signal   poly(A) signal: synthetic polyadenylation signal
   4476..4607    +  CDS            TcR (fragment): tetracycline efflux protein; tet; confers resistance to tetracycline
   4787..5375    -  rep_origin     ori: high-copy-number ColE1/pMB1/pBR322/pUC origin of replication
   5575..6435    -  CDS            AmpR: β-lactamase confers resistance to ampicillin, carbenicillin, and related antibiotics
   6436..6477    -  promoter       AmpR promoter (fragment): bla
   6540..6588    +  polyA_signal   poly(A) signal: synthetic polyadenylation signal
   6602..6693    +  misc_feature   pause site: RNA polymerase II transcriptional pause signal from the human α2 globin gene
>Addgene plasmid #227125 | pGL4_10xUAS-CMVmin-BC0434-luc2 | addgene full sequence | sequence record 455213 | Addgene NGS Result
GGCCTAACTGGCCGGTACCTGAGCTCGCTAGCCTCGAGGATATCAAACAAGTTTGTACAAAAAAGCAGGC
TCCCTAACTGGCCGGTACCGAGTTTCTAGACGGAGTACTGTCCTCCGAGCGGAGTACTGTCCTCCGACTC
GAGCGGAGTACTGTCCTCCGATCGGAGTACTGTCCTCCGCGAATTCCGGAGTACTGTCCTCCGAAGACGC
TAGTGCCGGTACCGAGTTTCTAGACGGAGTACTGTCCTCCGAGCGGAGTACTGTCCTCCGACTCGAGCGG
AGTACTGTCCTCCGATCGGAGTACTGTCCTCCGCGAATTCCGGAGTACTGTCCTCCGAAGACGCTAGCGG
GGGGCTACAACTTTTCTATACAAAGTTGCGGTACCCGGGTCGAGTAGGCGTGTACGGTGGGAGGCCTATA
TAAGCAGAGCTCGTTTAGTGAACCGTCAGATCGCCTGGAGACGCCATCCACGCTGTTTTGACCTCCATAG
AAGACACCGGGACCGATCCAGCCCAACTTTGTATAATAAAGTTGAGCTAGTTGCTAAGTCTGCCGAGTAG
AATTAACCCTCACTAAAGGGTAGGTGACACTATCTTTTACTATCATACTCTTTTCAGCTTCACTTTCTTT
TTACTCTACAAACCTATAGTGAGTCGTATTAGTAGACGCGAGTCAATGCATGTACGACAGCTTTCTTGTA
CAAAGTGGTTCGATATCAAGATCTGGCCTCGGCGGCCAAGCTTGGCAATCCGGTACTGTTGGTAAAGCCA
CCATGGAAGATGCCAAAAACATTAAGAAGGGCCCAGCGCCATTCTACCCACTCGAAGACGGGACCGCCGG
CGAGCAGCTGCACAAAGCCATGAAGCGCTACGCCCTGGTGCCCGGCACCATCGCCTTTACCGACGCACAT
ATCGAGGTGGACATTACCTACGCCGAGTACTTCGAGATGAGCGTTCGGCTGGCAGAAGCTATGAAGCGCT
ATGGGCTGAATACAAACCATCGGATCGTGGTGTGCAGCGAGAATAGCTTGCAGTTCTTCATGCCCGTGTT
GGGTGCCCTGTTCATCGGTGTGGCTGTGGCCCCAGCTAACGACATCTACAACGAGCGCGAGCTGCTGAAC
AGCATGGGCATCAGCCAGCCCACCGTCGTATTCGTGAGCAAGAAAGGGCTGCAAAAGATCCTCAACGTGC
AAAAGAAGCTACCGATCATACAAAAGATCATCATCATGGATAGCAAGACCGACTACCAGGGCTTCCAAAG
CATGTACACCTTCGTGACTTCCCATTTGCCACCCGGCTTCAACGAGTACGACTTCGTGCCCGAGAGCTTC
GACCGGGACAAAACCATCGCCCTGATCATGAACAGTAGTGGCAGTACCGGATTGCCCAAGGGCGTAGCCC
TACCGCACCGCACCGCTTGTGTCCGATTCAGTCATGCCCGCGACCCCATCTTCGGCAACCAGATCATCCC
CGACACCGCTATCCTCAGCGTGGTGCCATTTCACCACGGCTTCGGCATGTTCACCACGCTGGGCTACTTG
ATCTGCGGCTTTCGGGTCGTGCTCATGTACCGCTTCGAGGAGGAGCTATTCTTGCGCAGCTTGCAAGACT
ATAAGATTCAATCTGCCCTGCTGGTGCCCACACTATTTAGCTTCTTCGCTAAGAGCACTCTCATCGACAA
GTACGACCTAAGCAACTTGCACGAGATCGCCAGCGGCGGGGCGCCGCTCAGCAAGGAGGTAGGTGAGGCC
GTGGCCAAACGCTTCCACCTACCAGGCATCCGCCAGGGCTACGGCCTGACAGAAACAACCAGCGCCATTC
TGATCACCCCCGAAGGGGACGACAAGCCTGGCGCAGTAGGCAAGGTGGTGCCCTTCTTCGAGGCTAAGGT
GGTGGACTTGGACACCGGTAAGACACTGGGTGTGAACCAGCGCGGCGAGCTGTGCGTCCGTGGCCCCATG
ATCATGAGCGGCTACGTTAACAACCCCGAGGCTACAAACGCTCTCATCGACAAGGACGGCTGGCTGCACA
GCGGCGACATCGCCTACTGGGACGAGGACGAGCACTTCTTCATCGTGGACCGGCTGAAGAGCCTGATCAA
ATACAAGGGCTACCAGGTAGCCCCAGCCGAACTGGAGAGCATCCTGCTGCAACACCCCAACATCTTCGAC
GCCGGGGTCGCCGGCCTGCCCGACGACGATGCCGGCGAGCTGCCCGCCGCAGTCGTCGTGCTGGAACACG
GTAAAACCATGACCGAGAAGGAGATCGTGGACTATGTGGCCAGCCAGGTTACAACCGCCAAGAAGCTGCG
CGGTGGTGTTGTGTTCGTGGACGAGGTGCCTAAAGGACTGACCGGCAAGTTGGACGCCCGCAAGATCCGC
GAGATTCTCATTAAGGCCAAGAAGGGCGGCAAGATCGCCGTGTAATCTGCTTGCAAGAACTGGTTCAGTA
GCTTAAGCCACTTTGTGATCCACCTTAACAGCCACGGCTTCCCTCCCGAGGTGGAGGAGCAGGCCGCCGG
CACCCTGCCCATGAGCTGCGCCCAGGAGAGCGGCATGGATAGACACCCTGCTGCTTGCGCCAGCGCCAGG
ATCAACGTCTAACTGCAGTCTAGAGTCGGGGCGGCCGGCCGCTTCGAGCAGACATGATAAGATACATTGA
TGAGTTTGGACAAACCACAACTAGAATGCAGTGAAAAAAATGCTTTATTTGTGAAATTTGTGATGCTATT
GCTTTATTTGTAACCATTATAAGCTGCAATAAACAAGTTAACAACAACAATTGCATTCATTTTATGTTTC
AGGTTCAGGGGGAGGTGTGGGAGGTTTTTTAAAGCAAGTAAAACCTCTACAAATGTGGTAAAATCGATAA
GGATCCGTTTGCGTATTGGGCGCTCTTCCGCTGATCTGCGCAGCACCATGGCCTGAAATAACCTCTGAAA
GAGGAACTTGGTTAGCTACCTTCTGAGGCGGAAAGAACCAGCTGTGGAATGTGTGTCAGTTAGGGTGTGG
AAAGTCCCCAGGCTCCCCAGCAGGCAGAAGTATGCAAAGCATGCATCTCAATTAGTCAGCAACCAGGTGT
GGAAAGTCCCCAGGCTCCCCAGCAGGCAGAAGTATGCAAAGCATGCATCTCAATTAGTCAGCAACCATAG
TCCCGCCCCTAACTCCGCCCATCCCGCCCCTAACTCCGCCCAGTTCCGCCCATTCTCCGCCCCATGGCTG
ACTAATTTTTTTTATTTATGCAGAGGCCGAGGCCGCCTCTGCCTCTGAGCTATTCCAGAAGTAGTGAGGA
GGCTTTTTTGGAGGCCTAGGCTTTTGCAAAAAGCTCGATTCTTCTGACACTAGCGCCACCATGAAGAAGC
CCGAACTCACCGCTACCAGCGTTGAAAAATTTCTCATCGAGAAGTTCGACAGTGTGAGCGACCTGATGCA
GTTGTCGGAGGGCGAAGAGAGCCGAGCCTTCAGCTTCGATGTCGGCGGACGCGGCTATGTACTGCGGGTG
AATAGCTGCGCTGATGGCTTCTACAAAGACCGCTACGTGTACCGCCACTTCGCCAGCGCTGCACTACCCA
TCCCCGAAGTGTTGGACATCGGCGAGTTCAGCGAGAGCCTGACATACTGCATCAGTAGACGCGCCCAAGG
CGTTACTCTCCAAGACCTCCCCGAAACAGAGCTGCCTGCTGTGTTACAGCCTGTCGCCGAAGCTATGGAT
GCTATTGCCGCCGCCGACCTCAGTCAAACCAGCGGCTTCGGCCCATTCGGGCCCCAAGGCATCGGCCAGT
ACACAACCTGGCGGGATTTCATTTGCGCCATTGCTGATCCCCATGTCTACCACTGGCAGACCGTGATGGA
CGACACCGTGTCCGCCAGCGTAGCTCAAGCCCTGGACGAACTGATGCTGTGGGCCGAAGACTGTCCCGAG
GTGCGCCACCTCGTCCATGCCGACTTCGGCAGCAACAACGTCCTGACCGACAACGGCCGCATCACCGCCG
TAATCGACTGGTCCGAAGCTATGTTCGGGGACAGTCAGTACGAGGTGGCCAACATCTTCTTCTGGCGGCC
CTGGCTGGCTTGCATGGAGCAGCAGACTCGCTACTTCGAGCGCCGGCATCCCGAGCTGGCCGGCAGCCCT
CGTCTGCGAGCCTACATGCTGCGCATCGGCCTGGATCAGCTCTACCAGAGCCTCGTGGACGGCAACTTCG
ACGATGCTGCCTGGGCTCAAGGCCGCTGCGATGCCATCGTCCGCAGCGGGGCCGGCACCGTCGGTCGCAC
ACAAATCGCTCGCCGGAGCGCAGCCGTATGGACCGACGGCTGCGTCGAGGTGCTGGCCGACAGCGGCAAC
CGCCGGCCCAGTACACGACCGCGCGCTAAGGAGGTAGGTCGAGTTTAAACTCTAGAACCGGTCATGGCCG
CAATAAAATATCTTTATTTTCATTACATCTGTGTGTTGGTTTTTTGTGTGTTCGAACTAGATGCTGTCGA
CCGATGCCCTTGAGAGCCTTCAACCCAGTCAGCTCCTTCCGGTGGGCGCGGGGCATGACTATCGTCGCCG
CACTTATGACTGTCTTCTTTATCATGCAACTCGTAGGACAGGTGCCGGCAGCGCTCTTCCGCTTCCTCGC
TCACTGACTCGCTGCGCTCGGTCGTTCGGCTGCGGCGAGCGGTATCAGCTCACTCAAAGGCGGTAATACG
GTTATCCACAGAATCAGGGGATAACGCAGGAAAGAACATGTGAGCAAAAGGCCAGCAAAAGGCCAGGAAC
CGTAAAAAGGCCGCGTTGCTGGCGTTTTTCCATAGGCTCCGCCCCCCTGACGAGCATCACAAAAATCGAC
GCTCAAGTCAGAGGTGGCGAAACCCGACAGGACTATAAAGATACCAGGCGTTTCCCCCTGGAAGCTCCCT
CGTGCGCTCTCCTGTTCCGACCCTGCCGCTTACCGGATACCTGTCCGCCTTTCTCCCTTCGGGAAGCGTG
GCGCTTTCTCATAGCTCACGCTGTAGGTATCTCAGTTCGGTGTAGGTCGTTCGCTCCAAGCTGGGCTGTG
TGCACGAACCCCCCGTTCAGCCCGACCGCTGCGCCTTATCCGGTAACTATCGTCTTGAGTCCAACCCGGT
AAGACACGACTTATCGCCACTGGCAGCAGCCACTGGTAACAGGATTAGCAGAGCGAGGTATGTAGGCGGT
GCTACAGAGTTCTTGAAGTGGTGGCCTAACTACGGCTACACTAGAAGAACAGTATTTGGTATCTGCGCTC
TGCTGAAGCCAGTTACCTTCGGAAAAAGAGTTGGTAGCTCTTGATCCGGCAAACAAACCACCGCTGGTAG
CGGTGGTTTTTTTGTTTGCAAGCAGCAGATTACGCGCAGAAAAAAAGGATCTCAAGAAGATCCTTTGATC
TTTTCTACGGGGTCTGACGCTCAGTGGAACGAAAACTCACGTTAAGGGATTTTGGTCATGAGATTATCAA
AAAGGATCTTCACCTAGATCCTTTTAAATTAAAAATGAAGTTTTAAATCAATCTAAAGTATATATGAGTA
AACTTGGTCTGACAGCGGCCGCAAATGCTAAACCACTGCAGTGGTTACCAGTGCTTGATCAGTGAGGCAC
CGATCTCAGCGATCTGCCTATTTCGTTCGTCCATAGTGGCCTGACTCCCCGTCGTGTAGATCACTACGAT
TCGTGAGGGCTTACCATCAGGCCCCAGCGCAGCAATGATGCCGCGAGAGCCGCGTTCACCGGCCCCCGAT
TTGTCAGCAATGAACCAGCCAGCAGGGAGGGCCGAGCGAAGAAGTGGTCCTGCTACTTTGTCCGCCTCCA
TCCAGTCTATGAGCTGCTGTCGTGATGCTAGAGTAAGAAGTTCGCCAGTGAGTAGTTTCCGAAGAGTTGT
GGCCATTGCTACTGGCATCGTGGTATCACGCTCGTCGTTCGGTATGGCTTCGTTCAACTCTGGTTCCCAG
CGGTCAAGCCGGGTCACATGATCACCCATATTATGAAGAAATGCAGTCAGCTCCTTAGGGCCTCCGATCG
TTGTCAGAAGTAAGTTGGCCGCGGTGTTGTCGCTCATGGTAATGGCAGCACTACACAATTCTCTTACCGT
CATGCCATCCGTAAGATGCTTTTCCGTGACCGGCGAGTACTCAACCAAGTCGTTTTGTGAGTAGTGTATA
CGGCGACCAAGCTGCTCTTGCCCGGCGTCTATACGGGACAACACCGCGCCACATAGCAGTACTTTGAAAG
TGCTCATCATCGGGAATCGTTCTTCGGGGCGGAAAGACTCAAGGATCTTGCCGCTATTGAGATCCAGTTC
GATATAGCCCACTCTTGCACCCAGTTGATCTTCAGCATCTTTTACTTTCACCAGCGTTTCGGGGTGTGCA
AAAACAGGCAAGCAAAATGCCGCAAAGAAGGGAATGAGTGCGACACGAAAATGTTGGATGCTCATACTCG
TCCTTTTTCAATATTATTGAAGCATTTATCAGGGTTACTAGTACGTCTCTCAAGGATAAGTAAGTAATAT
TAAGGTACGGGAGGTATTGGACAGGCCGCAATAAAATATCTTTATTTTCATTACATCTGTGTGTTGGTTT
TTTGTGTGAATCGATAGTACTAACATACGCTCTCCATCAAAACAAAACGAAACAAAACAAACTAGCAAAA
TAGGCTGTCCCCAGTGCAAGTGCAGGTGCCAGAACATTTCTCT
